>Addgene plasmid #176592 | pAAV_S34F_U2AF1 | addgene full sequence | sequence record 348819 | Addgene NGS Result
GGCGGACAGGTATCCGGTAAGCGGCAGGGTCGGAACAGGAGAGCGCACGAGGGAGCTTCCAGGGGGAAAC
GCCTGGTATCTTTATAGTCCTGTCGGGTTTCGCCACCTCTGACTTGAGCGTCGATTTTTGTGATGCTCGT
CAGGGGGGCGGAGCCTATGGAAAAACGCCAGCAACGCGGCCTTTTTACGGTTCCTGGCCTTTTGCTGGCC
TTTTGCTCACATGTCCTGCAGGCAGCTGCGCGCTCGCTCGCTCACTGAGGCCGCCCGGGCGTCGGGCGAC
CTTTGGTCGCCCGGCCTCAGTGAGCGAGCGAGCGCGCAGAGAGGGAGTGGCCAACTCCATCACTAGGGGT
TCCTGCGGCCGCCGGCCGGGGCCCCTCGAGGTCGACAATCCATGGCCACTGGTTTAGTTAGGGGAGATTC
GGTTCATAAATCAAAACATTAAAGAAAAAACAATTGCAATACACAGAAAATGTAAAGCTAGTTCTCCAAG
ATTTTGAAATTTGTAAAAAGAAACTCATGTTCAGAGCTATCAAAAGACAGACTGCTATTATACTAACCAC
TTGGTAATTAGCATAATGGAGGGAAAAGCCATCATCCTCTTCCCTTCTAAAAACACTGTGTGCTGTGGGG
TCGTCCATGGGCTTCAACCGGAAAAAACCCATGTTTCCTTCTCCCAGCTCACTTACACAAAGTGGTAGAT
TTTCTTAAATGCTTACAGGAAAACGTATACAGACAGATGTGAGCTCAAAGGCAGAGCCTGGCAGCTCCCA
GGGACCACGCATAATAGCTACTCAACAGCTCAGAGGCTGCACATTTAGACTTCAAGGGTGGGTTGGAAGG
AGTTCCCCAGCCCTCCATCTGGAAAGACTTGGGCATCGATTTTCAAATTTCAAATGTTCTCATCAACGTG
GGCACAAGTTTTCTGCTCCGATTAGAGGTGCCTTCTCCCTTTAATCCGTAAGTGATCCTTTATAGTGTAC
CAACCTTTGCCTTTTCTTCAACTAACCAAAAATAAAACTATCAAAACTCACAACTTTTGATTGAACTGAA
CTCAGAGCGGATCTAAGCCCAAGATAACAGGCACTCCTCAATTAACCAAACAGACCCGCTAAGAGCAATT
TACGGCCCATTTTCTACCTTTCAGCTTAATTTTTCATGTTTCCATGACGTGATGCGACTCGCTGTTTCCT
CAGCTAGGGATGTGAAAGTGAGGACGCAGCCAGAGAAGCTCGAGCAGCATGATGGGCCTGGTGACAATCA
CGCTAACTTGGAAGGTGGCTCCATCACCTCTACTGTCTGGAGACAGCAAAGAGCAGAAAGCCCACTCCGT
GTCCACTGGTGCCTGGAGGAGGCTAACCCAAGGCTGGCACCTGTCTCCATGACGACATGAATTCATACAT
ATGCACAGTGGTACCTTAAAATTTGGATAACTTCGTATAATGTATGCTATACGAAGTTATTCCCAACTCA
TCCCGGCCTCGCCGGGGCCCCCTAGAAAAAACCTCCCACACCTCCCCCTGAACCTGAAACATAAAATGAA
TGCAATTGTTGTTGTTAACTTGTTTATTGCAGCTTATAATGGTTACAAATAAAGCAATAGCATCACAAAT
TTCACAAATAAAGCATTTTTTTCACTGCATTCTAGTTGTGGTTTGTCCAAACTCATCAATGTATCTTATC
ATGTCTGGATCCCCCGAACCCCAGAGTCCCGCTCAGAAGAACTCGTCAAGAAGGCGATAGAAGGCGATGC
GCTGCGAATCGGGAGCGGCGATACCGTAAAGCACGAGGAAGCGGTCAGCCCATTCGCCGCCAAGCTCTTC
AGCAATATCACGGGTAGCCAACGCTATGTCCTGATAGCGGTCCGCCACACCCAGCCGGCCACAGTCGATG
AATCCAGAAAAGCGGCCATTTTCCACCATGATATTCGGCAAGCAGGCATCGCCATGGGTCACGACGAGAT
CCTCGCCGTCGGGCATGCGCGCCTTGAGCCTGGCGAACAGTTCGGCTGGCGCGAGCCCCTGATGCTCTTC
GTCCAGATCATCCTGATCGACAAGACCGGCTTCCATCCGAGTACGTGCTCGCTCGATGCGATGTTTCGCT
TGGTGGTCGAATGGGCAGGTAGCCGGATCAAGCGTATGCAGCCGCCGCATTGCATCAGCCATGATGGATA
CTTTCTCGGCAGGAGCAAGGTGAGATGACAGGAGATCCTGCCCCGGCACTTCGCCCAATAGCAGCCAGTC
CCTTCCCGCTTCAGTGACAACGTCGAGCACAGCTGCGCAAGGAACGCCCGTCGTGGCCAGCCACGATAGC
CGCGCTGCCTCGTCCTGCAGTTCATTCAGGGCACCGGACAGGTCGGTCTTGACAAAAAGAACCGGGCGCC
CCTGCGCTGACAGCCGGAACACGGCGGCATCAGAGCAGCCGATTGTCTGTTGTGCCCAGTCATAGCCGAA
TAGCCTCTCCACCCAAGCGGCCGGAGAACCTGCGTGCAATCCATCTTGTTCAGCCATGGTTGTGGCAAGC
TTATCATCGTGTTTTTCAAAGGAAAACCACGTCCCCGTGGTTCGGGGGGCCTAGACGTTTTTTTAACCTC
GACTAAACACATGTAAAGCATGTGCACCGAGGCCCCAGATCAGATCCCATACAATGGGGTACCTTCTGGG
CATCCTTCAGCCCCTTGTTGAATACGCTTGAGGAGAGCCATTTGACTCTTTCCACAACTATCCAACTCAC
AACGTGGCACTGGGGTTGTGCCGCCTTTGCAGGTGTATCTTATACACGTGGCTTTTGGCCGCAGAGGCAC
CTGTCGCCAGGTGGGGGGTTCCGCTGCCTGCAAAGGGTCGCTACAGACGTTGTTTGTCTTCAAGAAGCTT
CCAGAGGAACTGCTTCCTTCACGACATTCAACAGACCTTGCATTCCTTTGGCGAGAGGGGAAAGACCCCT
AGGAATGCTCGTCAAGAAGACAGGGCCAGGTTTCCGGGCCCTCACATTGCCAAAAGACGGCAATATGGTG
GAAAATAACATATAGACAAACGCACACCGGCCTTATTCCAAGCGGCTTCGGCCAGTAACGTTCTCGACGC
TCGACCTGCAGTTGGACCTGGGAGTGGACACCTGTGGAGAGAAAGGCAAAGTGGATGTCATTGTCACTCA
AGTGTATGGCCAGATCTCAAGCCTGCCACACCTCAAGCTTGACAACAAAAAGATTGTCTTTTCTGACCAG
ATGGACGCGGCCACCCTCAAAGGCATCACCGCGGGCCAGGTGAATATCAAATCCTCCTCGTTTTTGGAAA
CTGACAATCTTAGCGCAGAAGTCATGCCCGCTTTTGAGAGGGAGTACTCACCCCAACAGCTGGCCCTCGC
AGACAGCGAATTAATTCCATAACTTCGTATAATGTATGCTATACGAAGTTATGGATCCACTAGTTCTAGA
GGCCACCCCCTCTGGACCCATGTCTATCAGAGGGGGTAGGGAAGATGGCAGGGCAGCAAATATCAGGCAC
AGCCAACACACAAACATCAAAAACTGATTTTTAAAGTTTCTCTAATGATAAAAACAAGGAGTGGTGGTCT
CAGACCTTCCACTGGAAGTCGATCACCTGCCTCACTATTATTTAAATAAAAGAACACACTTATGAACACA
AATGGAAAATACAACTACGAGAGAAAAAATGACTTGCTTAATATGTAGAAATTAACTGTCTTTGAAAAGA
ACATGAAGTTTTTATAATTTACATGAAAAAAAGGCAAACAAACCTGGCTAAACGTCGGTTTATTGTGCAA
CCGAAAGCACCTGTCTCCATGACGACATGCTCCAATTTTGAAATAAAATGAACAGTTGACTCTGTAAGGG
AAAATGAGAGCTGATTATTTTGCTGGGAAGATATCAAACACATGGAATATGTCAGCAGCATGACATACAC
TATCAAATTACTTTTAACCTCACAGAAACATGACACAGACTTTTTTCCGTGGTATTAAGCACCTCCTCTT
CCTTGCTGTATTTTAGGACAACGTAACTTCAACTTCCCTTTCTGCAAACACACTACTTGTTCAGCAAAGA
CGGTTCTAACTCTAACCCGCCTCCTCCTCATTCAAATCCCCTCCACTTTCCTAACTGCACAGCTGTTCTG
TTTGTTTCTTAAATGGAGTATTAAATTAGTCTAAAACTAAATGTAACTTAGGCAGTATCTGTTCTCCAGT
TCTCCACGACCAAGTTCTCTCTTGAAAACACCGGTGTGGTGAGGGTTAAGATCCCAACTCTGCTACCAGC
TGCTTGGGCTTGGGCAAGTCACCCTAGCTCTCAGATGTCATCTGTAAATGATGACAATGCCAATGTGGCA
CTGTTCTGAGAGTCAGACAGAACGTATGTGTGCTTCACATATGGTGCTCATGAAGTGCTATCATTATCTA
AGGAAAACAGAAAACGAAGTTCAGAGTCTCTCTAAACGCATGACACCAGACCAACGCGTTGATCAGGCGC
GCCACCGGTGCGGCCGCAGGAACCCCTAGTGATGGAGTTGGCCACTCCCTCTCTGCGCGCTCGCTCGCTC
ACTGAGGCCGGGCGACCAAAGGTCGCCCGACGCCCGGGCTTTGCCCGGGCGGCCTCAGTGAGCGAGCGAG
CGCGCAGCTGCCTGCAGGGGCGCCTGATGCGGTATTTTCTCCTTACGCATCTGTGCGGTATTTCACACCG
CATA
[95 nt withheld, positions 4695-4789]
T
[46 nt withheld, positions 4791-4836]
C
[141 nt withheld, positions 4838-4978]
CCTTTGACGTTGGAGTCCACGTTCTTT
[37 nt withheld, positions 5006-5042]
ACTCTATCTCGGGCTATTCTTTTGATTTATAAGGGATTTTGCCGATTTCGGTCTATTGGTTAAAAAATGA
GCTGATTTAACAAAAATTTAACGCGAATTTTAACAAAATATTAACGTTTACAATTTTATGGTGCACTCTC
AGTACAATCTGCTCTGATGCCGCATAGTTAAGCCAGCCCCGACACCCGCCAACACCCGCTGACGCGCCCT
GACGGGCTTGTCTGCTCCCGGCATCCGCTTACAGACAAGCTGTGACCGTCTCCGGGAGCTGCATGTGTCA
GAGGTTTTCACCGTCATCACCGAAACGCGCGAGACGAAAGGGCCTCGTGATACGCCTATTTTTATAGGTT
AATGTCATGATAATAATGGTTTCTTAGACGTCAGGTGGCACTTTTCGGGGAAATGTGCGCGGAACCCCTA
TTTGTTTATTTTTCTAAATACATTCAAATATGTATCCGCTCATGAGACAATAACCCTGATAAATGCTTCA
ATAATATTGAAAAAGGAAGAGTATGAGTATTCAACATTTCCGTGTCGCCCTTATTCCCTTTTTTGCGGCA
TTTTGCCTTCCTGTTTTTGCTCACCCAGAAACGCTGGTGAAAGTAAAAGATGCTGAAGATCAGTTGGGTG
CACGAGTGGGTTACATCGAACTGGATCTCAACAGCGGTAAGATCCTTGAGAGTTTTCGCCCCGAAGAACG
TTTTCCAATGATGAGCACTTTTAAAGTTCTGCTATGTGGCGCGGTATTATCCCGTATTGACGCCGGGCAA
GAGCAACTCGGTCGCCGCATACACTATTCTCAGAATGACTTGGTTGAGTACTCACCAGTCACAGAAAAGC
ATCTTACGGATGGCATGACAGTAAGAGAATTATGCAGTGCTGCCATAACCATGAGTGATAACACTGCGGC
CAACTTACTTCTGACAACGATCGGAGGACCGAAGGAGCTAACCGCTTTTTTGCACAACATGGGGGATCAT
GTAACTCGCCTTGATCGTTGGGAACCGGAGCTGAATGAAGCCATACCAAACGACGAGCGTGACACCACGA
TGCCTGTAGCAATGGCAACAACGTTGCGCAAACTATTAACTGGCGAACTACTTACTCTAGCTTCCCGGCA
ACAATTAATAGACTGGATGGAGGCGGATAAAGTTGCAGGACCACTTCTGCGCTCGGCCCTTCCGGCTGGC
TGGTTTATTGCTGATAAATCTGGAGCCGGTGAGCGTGGGTCTCGCGGTATCATTGCAGCACTGGGGCCAG
ATGGTAAGCCCTCCCGTATCGTAGTTATCTACACGACGGGGAGTCAGGCAACTATGGATGAACGAAATAG
ACAGATCGCTGAGATAGGTGCCTCACTGATTAAGCATTGGTAACTGTCAGACCAAGTTTACTCATATATA
CTTTAGATTGATTTAAAACTTCATTTTTAATTTAAAAGGATCTAGGTGAAGATCCTTTTTGATAATCTCA
TGACCAAAATCCCTTAACGTGAGTTTTCGTTCCACTGAGCGTCAGACCCCGTAGAAAAGATCAAAGGATC
TTCTTGAGATCCTTTTTTTCTGCGCGTAATCTGCTGCTTGCAAACAAAAAAACCACCGCTACCAGCGGTG
GTTTGTTTGCCGGATCAAGAGCTACCAACTCTTTTTCCGAAGGTAACTGGCTTCAGCAGAGCGCAGATAC
CAAATACTGTTCTTCTAGTGTAGCCGTAGTTAGGCCACCACTTCAAGAACTCTGTAGCACCGCCTACATA
CCTCGCTCTGCTAATCCTGTTACCAGTGGCTGCTGCCAGTGGCGATAAGTCGTGTCTTACCGGGTTGGAC
TCAAGACGATAGTTACCGGATAAGGCGCAGCGGTCGGGCTGAACGGGGGGTTCGTGCACACAGCCCAGCT
TGGAGCGAACGACCTACACCGAACTGAGATACCTACAGCGTGAGCTATGAGAAAGCGCCACGCTTCCCGA
AGGGAGAAA
Features (pLannotate 1.2.2; 19 found; start..end, strand, type, name):
    236..263     +  repeat_region  AAV2 ITR (fragment): inverted terminal repeat of adeno-associated virus serotype 2 inverted
    292..319     +  repeat_region  AAV2 ITR (fragment): inverted terminal repeat of adeno-associated virus serotype 2 inverted
   1427..1460    -  protein_bind   loxP: Cre-mediated recombination occurs in the 8-bp core sequence (GCATACAT). Cre recombinase
   1461..1491    -  CDS            p21 (fragment): human cyclin-dependent kinase inhibitor 1A; Homo sapiens CDKN1A; mediates p53-dependent arrest in the G1 phase of the cell cycle
   1557..1691    +  polyA_signal   SV40 poly(A) signal: SV40 polyadenylation signal
   1713..2502    -  CDS            NeoR/KanR (fragment): aminoglycoside phosphotransferase from Tn5; aph(3')-II (or nptII); confers resistance to neomycin, kanamycin, and G418 (Geneticin®)
   2521..2983    -  misc_feature   IRES: internal ribosome entry site (IRES) of the encephalomyocarditis virus (EMCV)
   3112..3341    -  intron         chimeric intron: chimera between introns from adenovirus and immunoglobulin heavy chain genes
   3379..3412    -  protein_bind   loxP: Cre-mediated recombination occurs in the 8-bp core sequence (GCATACAT). Cre recombinase
   3413..3431    -  misc_feature   MCS (fragment): pBluescript multiple cloning site
   3754..3843    -  CDS            U2AF1 (fragment): U2AF1_PIG - Experimental evidence at transcript level: Swiss-Prot protein existence level 2. Plays a critical role in both constitutive and enhancer- dependent splicing by mediating protein-protein interactions and protein-RNA interactions required for accurate 3'-splice site selection. Recruits U2 snRNP to the branch point. Directly mediates interactions between U2AF2 and proteins bound to the enhancers and thus may function as a bridge between U2AF2 and the enhancer complex to recruit it to the adjacent intron (By similarity). From Sus scrofa (Pig).
   4498..4638    +  repeat_region  AAV2 ITR: inverted terminal repeat of adeno-associated virus serotype 2 inverted
   4643..4694    -  misc_feature   bom (fragment): basis of mobility region from pBR322
   4713..5168    +  rep_origin     f1 ori (sequence partly withheld): f1 bacteriophage origin of replication; arrow indicates direction of (+) strand synthesis
   5169..5218    -  misc_feature   bom (fragment): basis of mobility region from pBR322
   5320..5355    -  CDS            rop (fragment): Rop protein, which maintains plasmids at low copy number; rop
   5450..5554    +  promoter       AmpR promoter: bla
   5555..6415    +  CDS            AmpR: β-lactamase; bla; confers resistance to ampicillin, carbenicillin, and related antibiotics
   6586..163     +  rep_origin     ori (across the origin): high-copy-number ColE1/pMB1/pBR322/pUC origin of replication
