[The description below was written by a language model from this plasmid's Addgene catalogue record and pLannotate feature annotations shown in this document.]
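Description:
pAAV_S34F_U2AF1 is an adeno-associated virus (AAV) gene-targeting vector built on the pAAV_SEPT backbone and designed to introduce the serine-to-phenylalanine change at residue 34 (S34F) into the endogenous human U2AF1 gene, which encodes the small subunit of the U2 auxiliary splicing factor. The catalogue purpose line calls it "adenoviral", but the vector type, backbone name and annotated AAV2 inverted terminal repeats all indicate an AAV construct. In bacteria the roughly 7 kb plasmid is maintained through a high-copy ColE1/pUC-type origin with ampicillin selection (AmpR under its own promoter). An f1 origin is also present. The recombination-deficient growth strain listed is consistent with the need to keep the ITRs stable.

Between the ITRs (one annotated in full, the other only as short fragments) lies a selection cassette flanked by two loxP sites. It reads on the reverse strand as a chimeric intron element, an EMCV IRES, a neomycin/G418 resistance coding sequence and an SV40 polyadenylation signal. No promoter is annotated for this cassette. That fits the promoterless "intron-trap" approach named in the associated publication, in which the marker would be expressed only after integration into a transcribed locus, although the record does not spell out this mechanism. The unannotated stretches on either side presumably serve as U2AF1 homology arms. One arm carries a short U2AF1 coding fragment (matched by the annotation tool to the pig orthologue), which is plausibly the exon bearing the S34F change. The small p21 and MCS hits look like cloning remnants. Cre recombination between the loxP sites would remove the cassette after targeting. Per the publication title, this targeting approach is combined with CRISPR/Cas9 and inducible Cre to build scalable cancer cell models.
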