Addgene plasmid #176592: pAAV_S34F_U2AF1
Purpose: Adenoviral construct to change S to F at 34th amino acid (S34F) in human U2AF1
Depositing lab: Manoj Pillai. Depositing organization: Yale University. Publication: Generation of scalable cancer models by combining AAV-intron-trap, CRISPR/Cas9, and inducible Cre-recombinase. Boddu PC, Gupta AK, Kim JS, Neugebauer KM, Waldman T, Pillai MM. Commun Biol. 2021 Oct 13;4(1):1184. doi: 10.1038/s42003-021-02690-1. PubMed 34645977.
Backbone
  Vector backbone: pAAV_SEPT
  Vector type: AAV
Growth in bacteria
  Bacterial resistance: Ampicillin, 100 μg/mL
  Growth temperature: 37°C
  Growth strain: NEB Stable
  Copy number: High Copy
Gene/Insert
  Gene/Insert name: U2AF1
  Species: H. sapiens (human)
  Entrez Gene: U2AF1 (a.k.a. FP793, RN, RNU2AF1, U2AF35, U2AFBP)
Terms and licenses: Academic/Nonprofit Terms; Industry Terms: Not Available to Industry
How to cite: pAAV_S34F_U2AF1 was a gift from Manoj Pillai (Addgene plasmid # 176592 ; http://n2t.net/addgene:176592 ; RRID:Addgene_176592)
